>Addgene plasmid #177369 | sTR056 | addgene full sequence | sequence record 350201 | Addgene NGS Result
TCCTACTCAGGAGAGCGTTCACCGACAAACAACAGATAAAACGAAAGGCCCAGTCTTTCGACTGAGCCTT
TCGTTTTATTTGATGCCTTTAATTAATAATACGACTCACTATAGGAGCAGGGTCTTATCTTATCTATCTC
GTTTATCCCTGCATACAGAAACAGAGGAGATATGCAATGATAAACGAGAACCTGGCGGCAGCGCAAAAGA
TGCGTAAAGGCGAAGAACTGTTTACCGGTGTGGTTCCGATTCTGGTGGAACTGGACGGCGATGTTAATGG
TCATAAATTCAGTGTTCGCGGCGAAGGTGAAGGCGATGCGACGAACGGCAAACTGACCCTGAAATTTATC
TGCACCACGGGTAAACTGCCGGTCCCGTGGCCGACGCTGGTGACCACGCTGACCTATGGCGTTCAATGTT
TTGCGCGTTACCCGGATCACATGAAACAGCACGACTTTTTCAAATCGGCCATGCCGGAAGGCTATGTGCA
GGAACGTACGATTAGCTTTAAAGACGATGGTACGTATAAAACCCGCGCGGAAGTGAAATTCGAAGGCGAT
ACCCTGGTTAACCGTATCGAACTGAAAGGTATCGATTTCAAAGAAGACGGCAATATTCTGGGTCATAAAC
TGGAATATAACTTCAATTCCCACAACGTGTACATCACCGCGGATAAACAGAAAAACGGCATTAAAGCCAA
TTTCAAAATCCGCCATAATGTGGAAGATGGTAGCGTTCAGCTGGCCGACCACTATCAGCAAAACACGCCG
ATTGGTGATGGCCCGGTCCTGCTGCCGGACAATCACTACCTGAGTACCCAGTCCGTGCTGTCAAAAGATC
CGAACGAAAAACGTGACCACATGGTCCTGCTGGAATTTGTGACGGCTGCGGGTATCACCCACGGCATGGA
CGAACTGTATAAAAGGCCTGCAGCAAACGACGAAAACTACGCTGCATCAGTTTAATAATACTCGAACCCC
TAGCCCGCTCTTATCGGGCGGCTAGGGGTTTTTTGTCCTAGGGCGGCCGCGTCGTGACTGGGAAAACCCT
GGCGACTAGTCTTGGACTCCTGTTGATAGATCCAGTAATGACCTCAGAACTCCATCTGGATTTGTTCAGA
ACGCTCGGTTGCCGCCGGGCGTTTTTTATTGGTGAGAATCCAGGGGTCCCCAATAATTACGATTTACGTA
TTTAAATGAACCTTGACCGAACGCAGCGGTGGTAACGGCGCAGTGGCGGTTTTCATGGCTTGTTATGACT
GTTTTTTTGGGGTACAGTCTATGCCTCGGGCATCCAAGCAGCAAGCGCGTTACGCCGTGGGTCGATGTTT
GATGTTATGGAGCAGCAACGATGTTACGCAGCAGGGCAGTCGCCCTAAAACAAAGTTAAACATCATGAGG
GAAGCGGTGATCGCCGAAGTATCGACTCAACTATCAGAGGTAGTTGGCGTCATCGAGCGCCATCTCGAAC
CGACGTTGCTGGCCGTACATTTGTACGGCTCCGCAGTGGATGGCGGCCTGAAGCCACACAGTGATATTGA
TTTGCTGGTTACGGTGACCGTAAGGCTTGATGAAACAACGCGGCGAGCTTTGATCAACGACCTTTTGGAA
ACTTCGGCTTCCCCTGGAGAGAGCGAGATTCTCCGCGCTGTAGAAGTCACCATTGTTGTGCACGACGACA
TCATTCCGTGGCGTTATCCAGCTAAGCGCGAACTGCAATTTGGAGAATGGCAGCGCAATGACATTCTTGC
AGGTATCTTCGAGCCAGCCACGATCGACATTGATCTGGCTATCTTGCTGACAAAAGCAAGAGAACATAGC
GTTGCCTTGGTAGGTCCAGCGGCGGAGGAACTCTTTGATCCGGTTCCTGAACAGGATCTATTTGAGGCGC
TAAATGAAACCTTAACGCTATGGAACTCGCCGCCCGACTGGGCTGGCGATGAGCGAAATGTAGTGCTTAC
GTTGTCCCGCATTTGGTACAGCGCAGTAACCGGCAAAATCGCGCCGAAGGATGTCGCTGCCGACTGGGCA
ATGGAGCGCCTGCCGGCCCAGTATCAGCCCGTCATACTTGAAGCTAGACAGGCTTATCTTGGACAAGAAG
AAGATCGCTTGGCCTCGCGCGCAGATCAGTTGGAAGAATTTGTCCACTACGTGAAAGGCGAGATCACCAA
GGTAGTCGGCAAATAAGACAATTGTCCTTTTCCGCTGCATAACCCTGCTTCGGGGTCATTATAGCGATTT
TTTCGGTATATCCATCCTTTTTCGCACGATATACAGGATTTTGCCAAAGGGTTCGTGTAGACTTTCCTTG
GTGTATCCAACGGCGTCAGCCGGGCAGGATAGGTGAAGTAGGCCCACCCGCGAGCGGGTGTTCCTTCTTC
ACTGTCCCTTATTCGCACCTGGCGGTGCTCAACGGGAATCCTGCTCTGCGAGGCTGGCCGTAGGCCGGCC
TGGTGAACAGCTTTGAATGCACCAAAAACTCGTAAAAGCTCTGATGTATCTATCTTTTTTACACCGTTTT
CATCTGTGCATATGGACAGTTTTCCCTTTGATATGTAACGGTGAACAGTTGTTCTACTTTTGTTTGTTAG
TCTTGATGCTTCACTGATAGATACAAGAGCCATAAGAACCTCAGATCCTTCCGTATTTAGCCAGTATGTT
CTCTAGTGTGGTTCGTTGTTTTTGCGTGAGCCATGAGAACGAACCATTGAGATCATACTTACTTTGCATG
TCACTCAAAAATTTTGCCTCAAAACTGGTGAGCTGAATTTTTGCTGTTAAAGCATCGTGTAGTGTTTTTC
TTAGTCCGTTATGTAGGTAGGAATCTGATGTAATGGTTGTTGGTATTTTGTCACCATTCATTTTTATCTG
GTTGTTCTCAAGTTCGGTTACGAGATCCATTTGTCTATCTAGTTCAACTTGGAAAATCAACGTATCAGTC
GGGCGGCCTCGCTTATCAACCACCAATTTCATATTGCTGTAAGTGTTTAAATCTTTACTTATTGGTTTCA
AAACCCATTGGTTAAGCCTTTTAAACTCATGGTAGTTATTTTCAAGCATTAACATGAACTTAAATTCATC
AAGGCTAATCTCTATATTTGCCTTGTGAGTTTTCTTTTGTGTTAGTTCTTTTAATAACCACTCATAAATC
CTCATAGAGTATTTGTTTTCAAAAGACTTAACATGTTCCAGATTATATTTTATGAATTTTTTTAACTGGA
AAAGATAAGGCAATATCTCTTCACTAAAAACTAATTCTAATTTTTCGCTTGAGAACTTGGCATAGTTTGT
CCACTGGAAGATCTTAAAGCCTTTAACCAAAGGATTCCTGATTTCCACAGTTCTCGTCATCAGCTCTCTG
GTTGCTTTAGCTAATACACCATAAGCATTTTCCCTACTGATGTTCATCATCTGAGCGTATTGGTTATAAG
TGAACGATACCGTCCGTTCTTTCCTTGTAGGGTTTTCAATCGTGGGGTTGAGTAGTGCCACACAGCATAA
AATTAGCTTGGTTTCATGCTCCGTTAAGTCATAGCGACTAATCGCTAGTTCATTTGCTTTGAAAACAACT
AATTCAGACATACATCTCAATTGGTCTAGGTGATTTTAATCACTATACCAATTGAGATGGGCTAGTCAAT
GATAATTACTAGTCCTTTTCCTTTGAGTTGTGGGTATCTGTAAATTCTGCTAGACCTTTGCTGGAAAACT
TGTAAATTCTGCTAGACCCTCTGTAAATTCCGCTAGACCTTTGTGTGTTTTTTTTGTTTATATTCAAGTG
GTTATAATTTATAGAATAAAGAAAGAATAAAAAAAGATAAAAAGAATAGATCCCAGCCCTGTGTATAACT
CACTACTTTAGTCAGTTCCGCAGTATTACAAAAGGATGTCGCAAACGCTGTTTGCTCCTCTACAAAACAG
ACCTGGCGCGCCCAGCTGTCTAGGGCGGCGGATTTG
Features (pLannotate 1.2.2; 11 found; start..end, strand, type, name):
     97..115     +  promoter       T7 promoter: promoter for bacteriophage T7 RNA polymerase
    210..923     +  CDS            Superfolder GFP: Superfolder GFP is a basic (constitutively fluorescent) green fluorescent protein published in 2005, derived from Aequorea victoria. It is reported to be a very rapidly-maturing weak dimer.
    933..953     +  CDS            ssrA tag (LVA) (fragment): C-terminal peptide that mediates degradation in bacteria through the ClpXP and ClpAP proteases (McGinness et al., 2006) mutant LVA variant that confers accelerated degradation under some conditions (Andersen et al., 1998)
   1030..1054    +  CDS            lacZα (fragment): LacZα fragment of β-galactosidase; lacZ fragment
   1065..1159    +  terminator     lambda t0 terminator: transcription terminator from phage lambda
   1332..1388    +  CDS            GmR (fragment): gentamycin acetyltransferase; aacC1; confers resistance to gentamycin
   1395..2186    +  CDS            SmR: aminoglycoside adenylyltransferase (Murphy, 1985); aadA; confers resistance to spectinomycin and streptomycin
   2332..2440    +  oriT           oriT: incP origin of transfer
   2631..3581    -  CDS            Rep101: RepA protein needed for replication with the pSC101 origin; rep101
   3629..3851    -  rep_origin     pSC101 ori: low-copy replication origin that requires the Rep101 protein
   3952..82      -  terminator     rrnB T1 terminator (across the origin): Escherichia coli rrnB; transcription terminator T1 from the E. coli rrnB gene
