[The description below was written by a language model from this plasmid's Addgene catalogue record and pLannotate feature annotations shown in this document.]
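Description:
sTR056 is a 3,956 nt bacterial plasmid built for synthetic biology and cell-free protein synthesis work, carrying a toehold-switch-regulated superfolder GFP reporter. The catalogue lists the backbone only as "empty backbone" and gives the copy number as unknown. The annotated sequence, however, shows a pSC101 origin with its required Rep101 (RepA) replication protein, an arrangement generally associated with low copy number. Selection in E. coli is by spectinomycin, conferred by the aadA (SmR) aminoglycoside adenylyltransferase gene. An incP oriT is also present, along with short annotated fragments of a gentamicin resistance gene and lacZα that look like backbone remnants rather than functional parts.

The payload is driven by a T7 promoter, so transcription depends on T7 RNA polymerase. Between the promoter and the sfGFP coding sequence lies the switch region, described in the record as a trigger-binding region, a loop containing the ribosome binding site, and a linker. This region is not annotated as a separate feature in the table. In a toehold switch, the RBS is sequestered in a hairpin so that translation is blocked. An unpaired toehold at the 5′ end pairs with a cognate trigger RNA, here supplied by the companion plasmid sTR060, which unfolds the hairpin and allows sfGFP to be translated. A partial match to the ssrA (LVA) degradation tag is annotated just downstream of sfGFP, but the record does not say whether it is functional. The lambda t0 terminator closes the cassette, and an rrnB T1 terminator upstream of the promoter insulates it from read-through. The construct serves as a fluorescent readout of RNA-triggered gene expression in cell-free reactions.
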