Addgene plasmid #177369: sTR056
Purpose: Toehold switch, with an unpaired toehold region at the 5′-end that interacts with the trigger RNA (sTR060, Addgene plasmid # 177370) to unfold the switch.
Depositing lab: Jerome Bonnet & Jean-Loup Faulon. Depositing organization: CNRS UMR 5048, INSERM U1054, Centre de Biochimie Structurale. Publication: Differentially Optimized Cell-Free Buffer Enables Robust Expression from Unprotected Linear DNA in Exonuclease-Deficient Extracts. Batista AC, Levrier A, Soudier P, Voyvodic PL, Achmedov T, Reif-Trauttmansdorff T, DeVisch A, Cohen-Gonsaud M, Faulon JL, Beisel CL, Bonnet J, Kushwaha M. ACS Synth Biol. 2022 Jan 16. doi: 10.1021/acssynbio.1c00448. PubMed 35034449.
Backbone
  Vector backbone: Empty backbone
  Vector type: Synthetic Biology ; Cell-Free Protein Synthesis
Growth in bacteria
  Bacterial resistance: Spectinomycin, 50 μg/mL
  Growth temperature: 37°C
  Growth strain: DH5alpha
  Copy number: Unknown
Gene/Insert
  Gene/Insert name: sfGFP (alt name: [PrT7- trigger binding region loop with RBS-linker-sfGFP])
Terms and licenses: Academic/Nonprofit Terms; Industry Terms: Not Available to Industry
How to cite: sTR056 was a gift from Jerome Bonnet & Jean-Loup Faulon (Addgene plasmid # 177369 ; http://n2t.net/addgene:177369 ; RRID:Addgene_177369)
